Addgene plasmid #120078: NmeCas9_3XNLS_pMCSG7
Purpose: Bacterial expression of wtNmeCas9 with 3X NLS
Depositing lab: Erik Sontheimer. Depositing organization: University of Massachusetts, Worcester. Publication: NmeCas9 is an intrinsically high-fidelity genome-editing platform. Amrani N, Gao XD, Liu P, Edraki A, Mir A, Ibraheim R, Gupta A, Sasaki KE, Wu T, Donohoue PD, Settle AH, Lied AM, McGovern K, Fuller CK, Cameron P, Fazzio TG, Zhu LJ, Wolfe SA, Sontheimer EJ. Genome Biol. 2018 Dec 5;19(1):214. doi: 10.1186/s13059-018-1591-1. PubMed 30518407.
Backbone
  Vector backbone: pMCSG7
  Vector type: Bacterial Expression
Growth in bacteria
  Bacterial resistance: Ampicillin, 100 μg/mL
  Growth temperature: 37°C
  Growth strain: DH5alpha
  Growth instructions: Use Rosetta DE3 or other expression strain for expression studies.
  Copy number: Unknown
Gene/Insert
  Gene/Insert name: NmeCas9
  Species: N. meningitidis
  Insert size (bp): 3200
Terms and licenses: Academic/Nonprofit Terms; Industry Terms: Not Available to Industry
Depositor comments: Note: Plasmid contains a P244T mutation in NmCas9. This mutations is not known to affect plasmid funtion.
How to cite: NmeCas9_3XNLS_pMCSG7 was a gift from Erik Sontheimer (Addgene plasmid # 120078 ; http://n2t.net/addgene:120078 ; RRID:Addgene_120078)
