[The description below was written by a language model from this plasmid's Addgene catalogue record and pLannotate feature annotations shown in this document.]
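Description:
NmeCas9_3XNLS_pMCSG7 is a bacterial expression plasmid of about 8.7 kb, built on the pMCSG7 backbone, for producing wild-type Neisseria meningitidis Cas9 (NmeCas9) carrying three nuclear localization signals. The backbone has a pET-like architecture. It replicates from a ColE1/pMB1-type origin accompanied by the bom region and the rop gene, which moderates copy number (the record lists copy number as unknown), and it is selected with ampicillin through the β-lactamase gene and its own promoter. A fragment of the f1 origin and remnants of the pBR322 tetracycline resistance gene are also annotated as backbone relics.

Expression is driven by a T7 promoter followed by a lac operator and the T7 gene 10 ribosome binding site. A plasmid-borne lacI gene supplies repressor, so transcription stays low until it is induced with IPTG in a host that provides T7 RNA polymerase, such as a DE3 strain. A T7 terminator closes the unit. The NmCas9 coding region of roughly 3.2 kb is followed by an annotated NLS. The automated annotation detects only this one NLS, although the name and stated purpose indicate three, so the others were presumably not recognised. A short histidine-tag fragment and a small SET1-like match lie downstream near the terminator, but the table does not show whether they are in frame with Cas9. The depositor notes a P244T substitution in NmeCas9 that is not known to affect function. The NLS-tagged design suits purifying recombinant protein for delivery into eukaryotic cells for genome editing, in keeping with the associated study of NmeCas9 as a high-fidelity editing platform.
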