Features (pLannotate 1.2.2; 20 found; start..end, strand, type, name):
     12..242     +  rep_origin     f1 ori (fragment) (sequence partly withheld): f1 bacteriophage origin of replication; arrow indicates direction of (+) strand synthesis
    285..388     +  promoter       AmpR promoter: bla
    389..1249    +  CDS            AmpR: β-lactamase; bla; confers resistance to ampicillin, carbenicillin, and related antibiotics
   1420..2008    +  rep_origin     ori: high-copy-number ColE1/pMB1/pBR322/pUC origin of replication
   2194..2333    -  misc_feature   bom: basis of mobility region from pBR322
   2435..2626    -  CDS            rop: Rop protein, which maintains plasmids at low copy number; rop
   2643..3023    +  CDS            YPB1_ECOLX: Protein predicted: Swiss-Prot protein existence level 4. From Escherichia coli.
   3095..3386    -  CDS            TcR (fragment): tetracycline efflux protein; tet; confers resistance to tetracycline
   3401..3422    -  protein_bind   CAP binding site: CAP binding activates transcription in the presence of cAMP. E. coli catabolite activator protein
   3435..4517    -  CDS            lacI: lac repressor; lacI; The lac repressor binds to the lac operator to inhibit transcription in E. coli. This inhibition can be relieved by adding lactose or isopropyl-β-D-thiogalactopyranoside (IPTG).
   4518..4595    -  promoter       lacI promoter: lacI
   4603..4882    -  CDS            TcR (fragment): tetracycline efflux protein; tet; confers resistance to tetracycline
   4908..4926    +  promoter       T7 promoter: promoter for bacteriophage T7 RNA polymerase
   4927..4951    +  protein_bind   lac operator: The lac repressor binds to the lac operator to inhibit transcription in E. coli. This inhibition can be relieved by adding lactose or isopropyl-β-D-thiogalactopyranoside (IPTG). lac repressor encoded by lacI
   4966..4988    +  RBS            RBS: efficient ribosome binding site from bacteriophage T7 gene 10 (Olins and Rangwala, 1989)
   5081..8325    +  CDS            NmCas9 (fragment): Cas9 endonuclease from the Neisseria meningitidis Type II CRISPR/Cas system (Esvelt et al., 2013) generates RNA-guided double strand breaks in DNA
   8371..8397    +  CDS            NLS: nuclear localization signal (Makkerh et al., 1996)
   8526..8543    +  CDS            9xHis (fragment): 9xHis affinity tag
   8553..8602    +  CDS            SET1 (fragment): solubility-enhancement tag derived from T7 phage gene 10B
   8610..8657    +  terminator     T7 terminator: transcription terminator for bacteriophage T7 RNA polymerase
>Addgene plasmid #120078 | NmeCas9_3XNLS_pMCSG7 | addgene full sequence | sequence record 235350 | Addgene NGS Result
TGGCGAATGGG
[124 nt withheld, positions 12-135]
C
[91 nt withheld, positions 137-227]
AGGGTGATGGTTCACATTAACGCTTACAATTTAGGTGGCACTTTTCGGGGAAATGTGCGCGGAACCCCTA
TTTGTTTATTTTTCTAAATACATTCAAATATGTATCCGCTCATGAGACAATAACCCTGATAAATGCTTCA
ATAATTTGAAAAAGGAAGAGTATGAGTATTCAACATTTCCGTGTCGCCCTTATTCCCTTTTTTGCGGCAT
TTTGCCTTCCTGTTTTTGCTCACCCAGAAACGCTGGTGAAAGTAAAAGATGCTGAAGATCAGTTGGGTGC
ACGAGTGGGTTACATCGAACTGGATCTCAACAGCGGTAAGATCCTTGAGAGTTTTCGCCCCGAAGAACGT
TTTCCAATGATGAGCACTTTTAAAGTTCTGCTATGTGGCGCGGTATTATCCCGTATTGACGCCGGGCAAG
AGCAACTCGGTCGCCGCATACACTATTCTCAGAATGACTTGGTTGAGTACTCACCAGTCACAGAAAAGCA
TCTTACGGATGGCATGACAGTAAGAGAATTATGCAGTGCTGCCATAACCATGAGTGATAACACTGCGGCC
AACTTACTTCTGACAACGATCGGAGGACCGAAGGAGCTAACCGCTTTTTTGCACAACATGGGGGATCATG
TAACTCGCCTTGATCGTTGGGAACCGGAGCTGAATGAAGCCATACCAAACGACGAGCGTGACACCACGAT
GCCTGCAGCAATGGCAACAACGTTGCGCAAACTATTAACTGGCGAACTACTTACTCTAGCTTCCCGGCAA
CAATTAATAGACTGGATGGAGGCGGATAAAGTTGCAGGACCACTTCTGCGCTCGGCCCTTCCGGCTGGCT
GGTTTATTGCTGATAAATCTGGAGCCGGTGAGCGTGGGTCTCGCGGTATCATTGCAGCACTGGGGCCAGA
TGGTAAGCCCTCCCGTATCGTAGTTATCTACACGACGGGGAGTCAGGCAACTATGGATGAACGAAATAGA
CAGATCGCTGAGATAGGTGCCTCACTGATTAAGCATTGGTAACTGTCAGACCAAGTTTACTCATATATAC
TTTAGATTGATTTAAAACTTCATTTTTAATTTAAAAGGATCTAGGTGAAGATCCTTTTTGATAATCTCAT
GACCAAAATCCCTTAACGTGAGTTTTCGTTCCACTGAGCGTCAGACCCCGTAGAAAAGATCAAAGGATCT
TCTTGAGATCCTTTTTTTCTGCGCGTAATCTGCTGCTTGCAAACAAAAAAACCACCGCTACCAGCGGTGG
TTTGTTTGCCGGATCAAGAGCTACCAACTCTTTTTCCGAAGGTAACTGGCTTCAGCAGAGCGCAGATACC
AAATACTGTCCTTCTAGTGTAGCCGTAGTTAGGCCACCACTTCAAGAACTCTGTAGCACCGCCTACATAC
CTCGCTCTGCTAATCCTGTTACCAGTGGCTGCTGCCAGTGGCGATAAGTCGTGTCTTACCGGGTTGGACT
CAAGACGATAGTTACCGGATAAGGCGCAGCGGTCGGGCTGAACGGGGGGTTCGTGCACACAGCCCAGCTT
GGAGCGAACGACCTACACCGAACTGAGATACCTACAGCGTGAGCTATGAGAAAGCGCCACGCTTCCCGAA
GGGAGAAAGGCGGACAGGTATCCGGTAAGCGGCAGGGTCGGAACAGGAGAGCGCACGAGGGAGCTTCCAG
GGGGAAACGCCTGGTATCTTTATAGTCCTGTCGGGTTTCGCCACCTCTGACTTGAGCGTCGATTTTTGTG
ATGCTCGTCAGGGGGGCGGAGCCTATGGAAAAACGCCAGCAACGCGGCCTTTTTACGGTTCCTGGCCTTT
TGCTGGCCTTTTGCTCACATGTTCTTTCTTGCGTTATCCCCTGATTCTGTGGATAACCGTATTACCGCCT
TTGAGTGAGCTGATACCGCTCGCCGCAGCCGAACGACCGAGCGCAGCGAGTCAGTGAGCGAGGAAGCGGA
AGAGCGCCTGATGCGGTATTTTCTCCTTACGCATCTGTGCGGTATTTCACACCGCAATGGTGCACTCTCA
GTACAATCTGCTCTGATGCCGCATAGTTAAGCCAGTATACACTCCGCTATCGCTACGTGACTGGGTCATG
GCTGCGCCCCGACACCCGCCAACACCCGCTGACGCGCCCTGACGGGCTTGTCTGCTCCCGGCATCCGCTT
ACAGACAAGCTGTGACCGTCTCCGGGAGCTGCATGTGTCAGAGGTTTTCACCGTCATCACCGAAACGCGC
GAGGCAGCTGCGGTAAAGCTCATCAGCGTGGTCGTGAAGCGATTCACAGATGTCTGCCTGTTCATCCGCG
TCCAGCTCGTTGAGTTTCTCCAGAAGCGTTAATGTCTGGCTTCTGATAAAGCGGGCCATGTTAAGGGCGG
TTTTTTCCTGTTTGGTCACTGATGCCTCCGTGTAAGGGGGATTTCTGTTCATGGGGGTAATGATACCGAT
GAAACGAGAGAGGATGCTCACGATACGGGTTACTGATGATGAACATGCCCGGTTACTGGAACGTTGTGAG
GGTAAACAACTGGCGGTATGGATGCGGCGGGACCAGAGAAAAATCACTCAGGGTCAATGCCAGCGCTTCG
TTAATACAGATGTAGGTGTTCCACAGGGTAGCCAGCAGCATCCTGCGATGCAGATCCGGAACATAATGGT
GCAGGGCGCTGACTTCCGCGTTTCCAGACTTTACGAAACACGGAAACCGAAGACCATTCATGTTGTTGCT
CAGGTCGCAGACGTTTTGCAGCAGCAGTTGCTTCACGTTCGCTCGCGTATCGGTGATTCATTCTGCTAAC
CAGTAAGGCAACCCCGCCAGCCTAGCCGGGTCCTCAACGACAGGAGCACGATCATGCGCACCCGTGGGGC
CGCCATGCCGGCGATAATGGCCTGCTTCTCGCCGAAACGTTTGGTGGCGGGACCAGTGACGAAGGCTTGA
GCGAGGGCGTGCAAGATTCCGAATACCGCAAGCGACAGGCCGATCATCGTCGCGCTCCAGCGAAAGCGGT
CCTCGCCGAAAATGACCCAGAGCGCTGCCGGCACCTGTCCTACGAGTTGCATGATAAAGAAGACAGTCAT
AAGTGCGGCGACGATAGTCATGCCCCGCGCCCACCGGAAGGAGCTGACTGGGTTGAAGGCTCTCAAGGGC
ATCGGTCGAGATCCCGGTGCCTAATGAGTGAGCTAACTTACATTAATTGCGTTGCGCTCACTGCCCGCTT
TCCAGTCGGGAAACCTGTCGTGCCAGCTGCATTAATGAATCGGCCAACGCGCGGGGAGAGGCGGTTTGCG
TATTGGGCGCCAGGGTGGTTTTTCTTTTCACCAGTGAGACGGGCAACAGCTGATTGCCCTTCACCGCCTG
GCCCTGAGAGAGTTGCAGCAAGCGGTCCACGCTGGTTTGCCCCAGCAGGCGAAAATCCTGTTTGATGGTG
GTTAACGGCGGGATATAACATGAGCTGTCTTCGGTATCGTCGTATCCCACTACCGAGATATCCGCACCAA
CGCGCAGCCCGGACTCGGTAATGGCGCGCATTGCGCCCAGCGCCATCTGATCGTTGGCAACCAGCATCGC
AGTGGGAACGATGCCCTCATTCAGCATTTGCATGGTTTGTTGAAAACCGGACATGGCACTCCAGTCGCCT
TCCCGTTCCGCTATCGGCTGAATTTGATTGCGAGTGAGATATTTATGCCAGCCAGCCAGACGCAGACGCG
CCGAGACAGAACTTAATGGGCCCGCTAACAGCGCGATTTGCTGGTGACCCAATGCGACCAGATGCTCCAC
GCCCAGTCGCGTACCGTCTTCATGGGAGAAAATAATACTGTTGATGGGTGTCTGGTCAGAGACATCAAGA
AATAACGCCGGAACATTAGTGCAGGCAGCTTCCACAGCAATGGCATCCTGGTCATCCAGCGGATAGTTAA
TGATCAGCCCACTGACGCGTTGCGCGAGAAGATTGTGCACCGCCGCTTTACAGGCTTCGACGCCGCTTCG
TTCTACCATCGACACCACCACGCTGGCACCCAGTTGATCGGCGCGAGATTTAATCGCCGCGACAATTTGC
GACGGCGCGTGCAGGGCCAGACTGGAGGTGGCAACGCCAATCAGCAACGACTGTTTGCCCGCCAGTTGTT
GTGCCACGCGGTTGGGAATGTAATTCAGCTCCGCCATCGCCGCTTCCACTTTTTCCCGCGTTTTCGCAGA
AACGTGGCTGGCCTGGTTCACCACGCGGGAAACGGTCTGATAAGAGACACCGGCATACTCTGCGACATCG
TATAACGTTACTGGTTTCACATTCACCACCCTGAATTGACTCTCTTCCGGGCGCTATCATGCCATACCGC
GAAAGGTTTTGCGCCATTCGATGGTGTCCGGGATCTCGACGCTCTCCCTTATGCGACTCCTGCATTAGGA
AGCAGCCCAGTAGTAGGTTGAGGCCGTTGAGCACCGCCGCCGCAAGGAATGGTGCATGCAAGGAGATGGC
GCCCAACAGTCCCCCGGCCACGGGGCCTGCCACCATACCCACGCCGAAACAAGCGCTCATGAGCCCGAAG
TGGCGAGCCCGATCTTCCCCATCGGTGATGTCGGCGATATAGGCGCCAGCAACCGCACCTGTGGCGCCGG
TGATGCCGGCCACGATGCGTCCGGCGTAGAGGATCGAGATCGATCTCGATCCCGCGAAATTAATACGACT
CACTATAGGGGAATTGTGAGCGGATAACAATTCCCCTCTAGAAATAATTTTGTTTAACTTTAAGAAGGAG
ATATACATATGCACCATCATCATCATCATTCTTCTGGTGTAGATCTGGGTACCGAGAACCTGTACTTCCA
ATCCCCTAAGAAGAAGAGAAAGGTGGCTGCCTTCAAACCTAATTCAATCAACTACATCCTCGGCCTCGAT
ATCGGCATCGCATCCGTCGGCTGGGCGATGGTAGAAATTGACGAAGAAGAAAACCCCATCCGCCTGATTG
ATTTGGGCGTGCGCGTATTTGAGCGTGCCGAAGTACCGAAAACAGGCGACTCCCTTGCCATGGCAAGGCG
TTTGGCGCGCAGTGTTCGCCGCCTGACCCGCCGTCGCGCCCACCGCCTGCTTCGGACCCGCCGCCTATTG
AAACGCGAAGGCGTATTACAAGCCGCCAATTTTGACGAAAACGGCTTGATTAAATCCTTACCGAATACAC
CATGGCAACTTCGCGCAGCCGCATTAGACCGCAAACTGACGCCTTTAGAGTGGTCGGCAGTCTTGTTGCA
TTTAATCAAACATCGCGGCTATTTATCGCAACGGAAAAACGAGGGCGAAACTGCCGATAAGGAGCTTGGC
GCTTTGCTTAAAGGCGTAGCCGGCAATGCCCATGCCTTACAGACAGGCGATTTCCGCACACCGGCCGAAT
TGGCTTTAAATAAATTTGAGAAAGAAAGCGGCCATATCCGCAATCAGCGCAGCGATTATTCGCATACGTT
CAGCCGCAAAGATTTACAGGCGGAGCTGATTTTGCTGTTTGAAAAACAAAAAGAATTTGGCAATCCGCAT
GTTTCAGGCGGCCTTAAAGAAGGTATTGAAACCCTACTGATGACGCAACGCACTGCCCTGTCCGGCGATG
CCGTTCAAAAAATGTTGGGGCATTGCACCTTCGAACCGGCAGAGCCGAAAGCCGCTAAAAACACCTACAC
AGCCGAACGTTTCATCTGGCTGACCAAGCTGAACAACCTGCGTATTTTAGAGCAAGGCAGCGAGCGGCCA
TTGACCGATACCGAACGCGCCACGCTTATGGACGAGCCATACAGAAAATCCAAACTGACTTACGCACAAG
CCCGTAAGCTGCTGGGTTTAGAAGATACCGCCTTTTTCAAAGGCTTGCGCTATGGTAAAGACAATGCCGA
AGCCTCAACATTGATGGAAATGAAGGCCTACCATGCCATCAGCCGTGCACTGGAAAAAGAAGGATTGAAA
GACAAAAAATCCCCATTAAACCTTTCTCCCGAATTACAAGACGAAATCGGCACGGCATTCTCCCTGTTCA
AAACCGATGAAGACATTACAGGCCGTCTGAAAGACCGTATACAGCCCGAAATCTTAGAAGCGCTGTTGAA
ACACATCAGCTTCGATAAGTTCGTCCAAATTTCCTTGAAAGCATTGCGCCGAATTGTGCCTCTAATGGAA
CAAGGCAAACGTTACGATGAAGCCTGCGCCGAAATCTACGGAGACCATTACGGCAAGAAGAATACGGAAG
AAAAGATTTATCTGCCGCCGATTCCCGCCGACGAAATCCGCAACCCCGTCGTCTTGCGCGCCTTATCTCA
AGCACGTAAGGTCATTAACGGCGTGGTACGCCGTTACGGCTCCCCAGCTCGTATCCATATTGAAACTGCA
AGGGAAGTAGGTAAATCGTTTAAAGACCGCAAAGAAATTGAGAAACGCCAAGAAGAAAACCGCAAAGACC
GGGAAAAAGCCGCCGCCAAATTCCGAGAGTATTTCCCCAATTTTGTCGGAGAACCCAAATCCAAAGATAT
TCTGAAACTGCGCCTGTACGAGCAACAACACGGCAAATGCCTGTATTCGGGCAAAGAAATCAACTTAGGC
CGTCTGAACGAAAAAGGCTATGTCGAAATCGACCATGCCCTGCCGTTCTCGCGCACATGGGACGACAGTT
TCAACAATAAAGTACTGGTATTGGGCAGCGAAAACCAAAACAAAGGCAATCAAACCCCTTACGAATACTT
CAACGGCAAAGACAACAGCCGCGAATGGCAGGAATTTAAAGCGCGTGTCGAAACCAGCCGTTTCCCGCGC
AGTAAAAAACAACGGATTCTGCTGCAAAAATTCGATGAAGACGGCTTTAAAGAACGCAATCTGAACGACA
CGCGCTACGTCAACCGTTTCCTGTGTCAATTTGTTGCCGACCGTATGCGGCTGACAGGTAAAGGCAAGAA
ACGTGTCTTTGCATCCAACGGACAAATTACCAATCTGTTGCGCGGCTTTTGGGGATTGCGCAAAGTGCGT
GCGGAAAACGACCGCCATCACGCCTTGGACGCCGTCGTCGTTGCCTGCTCGACCGTTGCCATGCAGCAGA
AAATTACCCGTTTTGTACGCTATAAAGAGATGAACGCGTTTGACGGTAAAACCATAGACAAAGAAACAGG
AGAAGTGCTGCATCAAAAAACACACTTCCCACAACCTTGGGAATTTTTCGCACAAGAAGTCATGATTCGC
GTCTTCGGCAAACCGGACGGCAAACCCGAATTCGAAGAAGCCGATACCCTAGAAAAACTGCGCACGTTGC
TTGCCGAAAAATTATCATCTCGCCCCGAAGCCGTACACGAATACGTTACGCCACTGTTTGTTTCACGCGC
GCCCAATCGGAAGATGAGCGGGCAAGGGCATATGGAGACCGTCAAATCCGCCAAACGACTGGACGAAGGC
GTCAGCGTGTTGCGCGTACCGCTGACACAGTTAAAACTGAAAGACTTGGAAAAAATGGTCAATCGGGAGC
GCGAACCTAAGCTATACGAAGCACTGAAAGCACGGCTGGAAGCACATAAAGACGATCCTGCCAAAGCCTT
TGCCGAGCCGTTTTACAAATACGATAAAGCAGGCAACCGCACCCAACAGGTAAAAGCCGTACGCGTAGAG
CAAGTACAGAAAACCGGCGTATGGGTGCGCAACCATAACGGTATTGCCGACAACGCAACCATGGTGCGCG
TAGATGTGTTTGAGAAAGGCGACAAGTATTATCTGGTACCGATTTACAGTTGGCAGGTAGCGAAAGGGAT
TTTGCCGGATAGGGCTGTTGTACAAGGAAAAGATGAAGAAGATTGGCAACTTATTGATGATAGTTTCAAC
TTTAAATTCTCATTACACCCTAATGATTTAGTCGAGGTTATAACAAAAAAAGCTAGAATGTTTGGTTACT
TTGCCAGCTGCCATCGAGGCACAGGTAATATCAATATACGCATTCATGATCTTGATCATAAAATTGGCAA
AAATGGAATACTGGAAGGTATCGGCGTCAAAACCGCCCTTTCATTCCAAAAATACCAAATTGACGAACTG
GGCAAAGAAATCAGACCATGCCGTCTGAAAAAACGCCCGCCTGTCCGTGGCGGGGGTGGTTCAGGTGGAG
GAGGGTCAGGCGGAGGGGGTTCGCCAGCAGCGAAGAAAAAGAAGCTGGATGGCGGGGGATCTAAGCGCCC
AGCCGCTACAAAAAAAGCGGGACAGGCGAAGAAGAAGAAGTAAAACATTGGAAGTGGATAACGGATCCGA
ATTCGAGCTCCGTCGACAAGCTTGCGGCCGCACTCGAGCACCACCACCACCACCACTGAGATCCGGCTGC
TAACAAAGCCCGAAAGGAAGCTGAGTTGGCTGCTGCCACCGCTGAGCAATAACTAGCATAACCCCTTGGG
GCCTCTAAACGGGTCTTGAGGGGTTTTTTGCTGAAAGGAGGAACTATATCCGGAT
